>Addgene plasmid #27513 | pBS ZfHoxa1a | addgene partial sequence | sequence record 33563 | 27513 with T7
TCGACGGTATCGATAAGCTTGATATCGAATTCCCAAGAAGATGACACAATGAGCACATTCTTAGATTTTT
CGTCCATAAGTGGTGGTGGAGATGGAGGTAGCGGGGGCTCGTGCTCAGTCAGGGCGTTCCACGGTGATCA
CGGACTTTCAACATTCCAATCGTCGTGTGCTGTTAGGTTAAATAGCTGCAGTGGAGATGAACGGTTCATG
TCCAATATATCGTCACAAGATGTAATTAACTCTCAGCCACAACAGGCCGGCTCGTACCAGTCCCCCGGGA
CTTTGTCAATTACCTACAGCGCCCATCCAAGTTATGGAACTCAAAGTTTTTGCACTGGATACAATCACTA
TGCCCTAAATCAGGACGTGGAATCGTCTGTGAGCTTTCCCCAGTGTGGCCCGTTAGTTTACTCTGGAAAT
ATTTCTTCCACTGTTGTGCAGCACCGTCATCATCGTCATGGTTACAGTAGCGGAAACGTTCACCTCCATG
GCCAGTTCCAGTACGGCTCAGCCACATATGGTAATAGTTCGGATCAGGCAAACCTTACGTTTGTGGCGGG
CTGCTCAAATCCGCTTTCCCCTCTGCATGTGCCTCATCATGATGCTTGTTGTTCACCTCTATCAGATGGC
GTGCCCACGGGACAGACATTTGACTGGATGAAGGTTAAACGCAACCCGCCAAAAACAGGAAAAGCTGGGG
AGTATGGATTTGGTGGGCAGCCAAACACTGTACGCACCAATTTTTCGACAAAACAGCTGACAGAGCTTGA
AAAGGAGTTTCATTTCAATAAGTACTTGACTCGCGC
