[The description below was written by a language model from this plasmid's Addgene catalogue record.]
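Description:
pBS ZfHoxa1a is a riboprobe-production plasmid built on the Stratagene pBluescript backbone (about 3 kb), a standard high-copy bacterial cloning phagemid. It is propagated in E. coli and selected with ampicillin. It is not an expression vector for eukaryotic cells; its role is to serve as a template for making RNA in vitro.

The insert is roughly 1 kb of the zebrafish (Danio rerio) hoxa1a gene, a Hox-cluster homeobox transcription factor gene, cloned by restriction digestion with an EcoRI site preserved at the 5′ end. The record does not name the 3′ cloning site, nor does it say whether the fragment is a full-length or partial cDNA. The listed sequencing primers are T7 on the 5′ side and T3 on the 3′ side, consistent with the pBluescript design in which opposing T7 and T3 bacteriophage promoters flank the polylinker. This arrangement allows either strand of the insert to be transcribed in vitro after linearising the plasmid on the appropriate side. Given the stated primer orientation, transcription from T3 would be expected to give the antisense strand and T7 the sense control, although the record does not state this explicitly and the orientation should be confirmed before use.

The typical application, as implied by the vector type, is synthesis of labelled antisense RNA probes for detecting hoxa1a transcripts, for example by in situ hybridisation in zebrafish embryos. No feature table was supplied, so details beyond the catalogue fields cannot be confirmed.
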