Addgene plasmid #27513: pBS ZfHoxa1a
Depositing lab: Victoria Prince. Depositing organization: University of Chicago.
Backbone
  Vector backbone: pBluescript
  Backbone manufacturer: Stratagene
  Backbone size w/o insert (bp): 3000
  Vector type: Riboprobe production
Growth in bacteria
  Bacterial resistance: Ampicillin, 100 μg/mL
  Growth temperature: 37°C
  Growth strain: DH5alpha
  Copy number: High Copy
Gene/Insert
  Gene/Insert name: Hoxa1a
  Species: D. rerio (zebrafish)
  Insert size (bp): 1000
  Entrez Gene: hoxa1a (a.k.a. DKEY-25E11.9, Hox-a1, hoxa3a, id:ibd3526, z-4)
  Cloning method: Restriction Enzyme; 5′ cloning site EcoRI (not destroyed)
  Sequencing primers: 5′ T7; 3′ T3
Terms and licenses: Academic/Nonprofit Terms; Industry Terms: Not Available to Industry
How to cite: pBS ZfHoxa1a was a gift from Victoria Prince (Addgene plasmid # 27513 ; http://n2t.net/addgene:27513 ; RRID:Addgene_27513)
